>Addgene plasmid #43680 | III-TATC | depositor partial sequence | sequence record 58945 | III-TATC sequence 426 bps
CGTCTCGGCTCACCCCAGAGCAGGTCGTGGCCATTGCCTCGAATGGAGGGGGCAAACAGGCGTTGGAAAC
CGTACAACGATTGCTGCCGGTGCTGTGCCAAGCGCACGGACTCACCCCAGAGCAGGTCGTGGCAATCGCC
TCCAACATTGGCGGGAAACAGGCACTCGAGACTGTCCAGCGCCTGCTTCCCGTGCTGTGCCAAGCGCACG
GCCTCACCCCAGAGCAGGTCGTGGCCATTGCCTCGAATGGAGGGGGCAAACAGGCGTTGGAAACCGTACA
ACGATTGCTGCCGGTGCTGTGCCAAGCGCACGGATTAACCCCAGAGCAGGTCGTGGCGATCGCAAGCCAC
GACGGAGGAAAGCAAGCCTTGGAAACAGTACAGAGGCTGTTGCCTGTGCTGTGCCAAGCGCACGGACTCA
GAGACG
