>Addgene plasmid #43680 | III-TATC | addgene partial sequence | sequence record 61759 | M13-F20 5'-TGTAAAACGACGGCCAGT-3'
TTGGGCGATTGGGCCCTCTGATGCATGCTCGAGCGGCCGCCAGTGTGATGGATATCTGCAGAATTCGCCC
TTGCGCGTCTCGGCTCACCCCAGAGCAGGTCGTGGCCATTGCCTCGAATGGAGGGGGCAAACAGGCGTTG
GAAACCGTACAACGATTGCTGCCGGTGCTGTGCCAAGCGCACGGACTCACCCCAGAGCAGGTCGTGGCAA
TCGCCTCCAACATTGGCGGGAAACAGGCACTCGAGACTGTCCAGCGCCTGCTTCCCGTGCTGTGCCAAGC
GCACGGCCTCACCCCAGAGCAGGTCGTGGCCATTGCCTCGAATGGAGGGGGCAAACAGGCGTTGGAAACC
GTACAACGATTGCTGCCGGTGCTGTGCCAAGCGCACGGATTAACCCCAGAGCAGGTCGTGGCGATCGCAA
GCCACGACGGAGGAAAGCAAGCCTTGGAAACAGTACAGAGGCTGTTGCCTGTGCTGTGCCAAGCGCACGG
ACTCAGAGACGTGGGCACAGGAAAGAAGGGCGAATTCCAGCACACTGGCGGCCGTTACTAGTGGATCCGA
GCTCGGTACCAAGCTTGATGCATAGCTTGAGTATTCTATAGTGTCACCTAAATAGCTTGGCGTAATCATG
GTCATAGCTGTTTCCTGTGTGAAATTGTTATCCGCTCACAATTCCACACAACATACGAGCCGGAAGCATA
AAGTGTAAAGCCTGGGGTGCCTAATGAGTGAGCTAACTCACATTAATTGCGTTGCGCTCACTGCCCGCTT
TCCAGTCGGGAAACCTGTCGTGCCAGCTGCATTAATGAATCGGCCAACGCGCGGGGAGAGGCGGTTTGCG
TATTGGGCGCTCTTCCGCTTCCTCGCTCACTGACTCGCTGCGCTCGGTCGTTCGGCTGCGGCGAGCGGTA
TCAGCTCACTCAAAGGCGGTAATACNGTTATCCACAGAATCAGGGGATA
