[The description below was written by a language model from this plasmid's Addgene catalogue record.]
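Description:
III-TATC is a bacterial cloning plasmid built on the commercial pCRII-TOPO backbone (about 4 kb without insert), into which a 426 bp synthetic insert was introduced by TOPO cloning. It is a high-copy plasmid maintained in E. coli and carries both ampicillin and kanamycin resistance, so either or both antibiotics can be used for selection. The insert can be read using the T7 and M13-reverse priming sites that lie on either side of the cloning site. No feature table accompanies the record, so the exact layout of the insert and its flanking elements cannot be described beyond these catalogue fields.

The record lists the insert only by the construct name and identifies it as synthetic, but the associated publication describes a TALEN genome-editing system for generating human stem cell-based disease models. In that context, the name suggests a pre-assembled module of TAL effector repeats recognising the four-base sequence T-A-T-C, with the "III" prefix probably marking its position within an ordered, hierarchical assembly of the DNA-binding array. An insert of 426 bp is roughly consistent with four TALE repeats plus short flanking sequence, though this interpretation is inferred rather than stated. The plasmid has no recorded promoter driving the insert or any mammalian expression elements, so it is best regarded as a storage and propagation vector. As one member of a library of parts, its fragment would be excised or amplified and combined with other modules to build full-length TALE arrays fused to a nuclease in a separate expression vector.
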