Addgene plasmid #43680: III-TATC
Depositing lab: Chad Cowan & Kiran Musunuru. Depositing organization: Harvard University. Publication: A TALEN Genome-Editing System for Generating Human Stem Cell-Based Disease Models. Ding Q, Lee YK, Schaefer EA, Peters DT, Veres A, Kim K, Kuperwasser N, Motola DL, Meissner TB, Hendriks WT, Trevisan M, Gupta RM, Moisan A, Banks E, Friesen M, Schinzel RT, Xia F, Tang A, Xia Y, Figueroa E, Wann A, Ahfeldt T, Daheron L, Zhang F, Rubin LL, Peng LF, Chung RT, Musunuru K, Cowan CA. Cell Stem Cell. 2012 Dec 12. pii: S1934-5909(12)00645-5. doi: 10.1016/j.stem.2012.11.011. PubMed 23246482.
Backbone
  Vector backbone: pCRII-TOPO
  Backbone manufacturer: Invitrogen
  Backbone size w/o insert (bp): 3973
  Vector type: Bacterial Cloning
Growth in bacteria
  Bacterial resistance: Ampicillin and Kanamycin, 100 & 50 μg/mL
  Growth temperature: 37°C
  Growth strain: Top10
  Copy number: High Copy
Gene/Insert
  Gene/Insert name: III-TATC
  Species: Synthetic
  Insert size (bp): 426
  Cloning method: TOPO Cloning
  Sequencing primers: 5′ T7; 3′ M13-rev
Terms and licenses: Academic/Nonprofit Terms; Industry Terms: Not Available to Industry
How to cite: III-TATC was a gift from Chad Cowan & Kiran Musunuru (Addgene plasmid # 43680 ; http://n2t.net/addgene:43680 ; RRID:Addgene_43680)
